>Addgene plasmid #184963 | pSLS.546 | addgene full sequence | sequence record 376688 | Addgene NGS Result
TGGCGAATGGG
[124 nt withheld, positions 12-135]
C
[91 nt withheld, positions 137-227]
A
[49 nt withheld, positions 229-277]
CCTTTGACGTTGGAGTCCACGTTCTTT
[37 nt withheld, positions 305-341]
ACCCTATCTCGGTCTATTCTTTTGATTTATAAGGGATTTTGCCGATTTCGGCCTATTGGTTAAAAAATGA
GCTGATTTAACAAAAATTTAACGCGAATTTTAACAAAATATTAACGCTTACAATTTAGGTGGCACTTTTC
GGGGAAATGTGCGCGGAACCCCTATTTGTTTATTTTTCTAAATACATTCAAATATGTATCCGCTCATGAG
ACAATAACCCTGATAAATGCTTCAATAATATTGAAAAAGGAAGAGTATGAGTATTCAACATTTCCGTGTC
GCCCTTATTCCCTTTTTTGCGGCATTTTGCCTTCCTGTTTTTGCTCACCCAGAAACGCTGGTGAAAGTAA
AAGATGCTGAAGATCAGTTGGGTGCACGAGTGGGTTACATCGAACTGGATCTCAACAGCGGTAAGATCCT
TGAGAGTTTTCGCCCCGAAGAACGTTTTCCAATGATGAGCACTTTTAAAGTTCTGCTATGTGGCGCGGTA
TTATCCCGTATTGACGCCGGGCAAGAGCAACTCGGTCGCCGCATACACTATTCTCAGAATGACTTGGTTG
AGTACTCACCAGTCACAGAAAAGCATCTTACGGATGGCATGACAGTAAGAGAATTATGCAGTGCTGCCAT
AACCATGAGTGATAACACTGCGGCCAACTTACTTCTGACAACGATCGGAGGACCGAAGGAGCTAACCGCT
TTTTTGCACAACATGGGGGATCATGTAACTCGCCTTGATCGTTGGGAACCGGAGCTGAATGAAGCCATAC
CAAACGACGAGCGTGACACCACGATGCCTGCAGCAATGGCAACAACGTTGCGCAAACTATTAACTGGCGA
ACTACTTACTCTAGCTTCCCGGCAACAATTAATAGACTGGATGGAGGCGGATAAAGTTGCAGGACCACTT
CTGCGCTCGGCCCTTCCGGCTGGCTGGTTTATTGCTGATAAATCTGGAGCCGGTGAGCGTGGGTCTCGCG
GTATCATTGCAGCACTGGGGCCAGATGGTAAGCCCTCCCGTATCGTAGTTATCTACACGACGGGGAGTCA
GGCAACTATGGATGAACGAAATAGACAGATCGCTGAGATAGGTGCCTCACTGATTAAGCATTGGTAACTG
TCAGACCAAGTTTACTCATATATACTTTAGATTGATTTAAAACTTCATTTTTAATTTAAAAGGATCTAGG
TGAAGATCCTTTTTGATAATCTCATGACCAAAATCCCTTAACGTGAGTTTTCGTTCCACTGAGCGTCAGA
CCCCGTAGAAAAGATCAAAGGATCTTCTTGAGATCCTTTTTTTCTGCGCGTAATCTGCTGCTTGCAAACA
AAAAAACCACCGCTACCAGCGGTGGTTTGTTTGCCGGATCAAGAGCTACCAACTCTTTTTCCGAAGGTAA
CTGGCTTCAGCAGAGCGCAGATACCAAATACTGTCCTTCTAGTGTAGCCGTAGTTAGGCCACCACTTCAA
GAACTCTGTAGCACCGCCTACATACCTCGCTCTGCTAATCCTGTTACCAGTGGCTGCTGCCAGTGGCGAT
AAGTCGTGTCTTACCGGGTTGGACTCAAGACGATAGTTACCGGATAAGGCGCAGCGGTCGGGCTGAACGG
GGGGTTCGTGCACACAGCCCAGCTTGGAGCGAACGACCTACACCGAACTGAGATACCTACAGCGTGAGCT
ATGAGAAAGCGCCACGCTTCCCGAAGGGAGAAAGGCGGACAGGTATCCGGTAAGCGGCAGGGTCGGAACA
GGAGAGCGCACGAGGGAGCTTCCAGGGGGAAACGCCTGGTATCTTTATAGTCCTGTCGGGTTTCGCCACC
TCTGACTTGAGCGTCGATTTTTGTGATGCTCGTCAGGGGGGCGGAGCCTATGGAAAAACGCCAGCAACGC
GGCCTTTTTACGGTTCCTGGCCTTTTGCTGGCCTTTTGCTCACATGTTCTTTCCTGCGTTATCCCCTGAT
TCTGTGGATAACCGTATTACCGCCTTTGAGTGAGCTGATACCGCTCGCCGCAGCCGAACGACCGAGCGCA
GCGAGTCAGTGAGCGAGGAAGCGGAAGAGCGCCTGATGCGGTATTTTCTCCTTACGCATCTGTGCGGTAT
TTCACACCGCAATGGTGCACTCTCAGTACAATCTGCTCTGATGCCGCATAGTTAAGCCAGTATACACTCC
GCTATCGCTACGTGACTGGGTCATGGCTGCGCCCCGACACCCGCCAACACCCGCTGACGCGCCCTGACGG
GCTTGTCTGCTCCCGGCATCCGCTTACAGACAAGCTGTGACCGTCTCCGGGAGCTGCATGTGTCAGAGGT
TTTCACCGTCATCACCGAAACGCGCGAGGCAGCTGCGGTAAAGCTCATCAGCGTGGTCGTGAAGCGATTC
ACAGATGTCTGCCTGTTCATCCGCGTCCAGCTCGTTGAGTTTCTCCAGAAGCGTTAATGTCTGGCTTCTG
ATAAAGCGGGCCATGTTAAGGGCGGTTTTTTCCTGTTTGGTCACTGATGCCTCCGTGTAAGGGGGATTTC
TGTTCATGGGGGTAATGATACCGATGAAACGAGAGAGGATGCTCACGATACGGGTTACTGATGATGAACA
TGCCCGGTTACTGGAACGTTGTGAGGGTAAACAACTGGCGGTATGGATGCGGCGGGACCAGAGAAAAATC
ACTCAGGGTCAATGCCAGCGCTTCGTTAATACAGATGTAGGTGTTCCACAGGGTAGCCAGCAGCATCCTG
CGATGCAGATCCGGAACATAATGGTGCAGGGCGCTGACTTCCGCGTTTCCAGACTTTACGAAACACGGAA
ACCGAAGACCATTCATGTTGTTGCTCAGGTCGCAGACGTTTTGCAGCAGCAGTCGCTTCACGTTCGCTCG
CGTATCGGTGATTCATTCTGCTAACCAGTAAGGCAACCCCGCCAGCCTAGCCGGGTCCTCAACGACAGGA
GCACGATCATGCGCACCCGTGGGGCCGCCATGCCGGCGATAATGGCCTGCTTCTCGCCGAAACGTTTGGT
GGCGGGACCAGTGACGAAGGCTTGAGCGAGGGCGTGCAAGATTCCGAATACCGCAAGCGACAGGCCGATC
ATCGTCGCGCTCCAGCGAAAGCGGTCCTCGCCGAAAATGACCCAGAGCGCTGCCGGCACCTGTCCTACGA
GTTGCATGATAAAGAAGACAGTCATAAGTGCGGCGACGATAGTCATGCCCCGCGCCCACCGGAAGGAGCT
GACTGGGTTGAAGGCTCTCAAGGGCATCGGTCGAGATCCCGGTGCCTAATGAGTGAGCTAACTTACATTA
ATTGCGTTGCGCTCACTGCCCGCTTTCCAGTCGGGAAACCTGTCGTGCCAGCTGCATTAATGAATCGGCC
AACGCGCGGGGAGAGGCGGTTTGCGTATTGGGCGCCAGGGTGGTTTTTCTTTTCACCAGTGAGACGGGCA
ACAGCTGATTGCCCTTCACCGCCTGGCCCTGAGAGAGTTGCAGCAAGCGGTCCACGCTGGTTTGCCCCAG
CAGGCGAAAATCCTGTTTGATGGTGGTTAACGGCGGGATATAACATGAGCTGTCTTCGGTATCGTCGTAT
CCCACTACCGAGATATCCGCACCAACGCGCAGCCCGGACTCGGTAATGGCGCGCATTGCGCCCAGCGCCA
TCTGATCGTTGGCAACCAGCATCGCAGTGGGAACGATGCCCTCATTCAGCATTTGCATGGTTTGTTGAAA
ACCGGACATGGCACTCCAGTCGCCTTCCCGTTCCGCTATCGGCTGAATTTGATTGCGAGTGAGATATTTA
TGCCAGCCAGCCAGACGCAGACGCGCCGAGACAGAACTTAATGGGCCCGCTAACAGCGCGATTTGCTGGT
GACCCAATGCGACCAGATGCTCCACGCCCAGTCGCGTACCGTCTTCATGGGAGAAAATAATACTGTTGAT
GGGTGTCTGGTCAGAGACATCAAGAAATAACGCCGGAACATTAGTGCAGGCAGCTTCCACAGCAATGGCA
TCCTGGTCATCCAGCGGATAGTTAATGATCAGCCCACTGACGCGTTGCGCGAGAAGATTGTGCACCGCCG
CTTTACAGGCTTCGACGCCGCTTCGTTCTACCATCGACACCACCACGCTGGCACCCAGTTGATCGGCGCG
AGATTTAATCGCCGCGACAATTTGCGACGGCGCGTGCAGGGCCAGACTGGAGGTGGCAACGCCAATCAGC
AACGACTGTTTGCCCGCCAGTTGTTGTGCCACGCGGTTGGGAATGTAATTCAGCTCCGCCATCGCCGCTT
CCACTTTTTCCCGCGTTTTCGCAGAAACGTGGCTGGCCTGGTTCACCACGCGGGAAACGGTCTGATAAGA
GACACCGGCATACTCTGCGACATCGTATAACGTTACTGGTTTCACATTCACCACCCTGAATTGACTCTCT
TCCGGGCGCTATCATGCCATACCGCGAAAGGTTTTGCGCCATTCGATGGTGTCCGGGATCTCGACGCTCT
CCCTTATGCGACTCCTGCATTAGGAAGCAGCCCAGTAGTAGGTTGAGGCCGTTGAGCACCGCCGCCGCAA
GGAATGGTGCATGCAAGGAGATGGCGCCCAACAGTCCCCCGGCCACGGGGCCTGCCACCATACCCACGCC
GAAACAAGCGCTCATGAGCCCGAAGTGGCGAGCCCGATCTTCCCCATCGGTGATGTCGGCGATATAGGCG
CCAGCAACCGCACCTGTGGCGCCGGTGATGCCGGCCACGATGCGTCCGGCGTAGAGGATCGAGATCTCGA
TCCCGCGAAATTAATACGACTCACTATAGGGGAATTGTGAGCGGATAACAATTCCCCTCTAGGATCCGAA
TTCAAATAATTTTGTTTAACTTTAAGAAGGAGATATACATATGAAATCCGCTGAATATTTGAACACTTTT
AGATTGAGAAATCTCGGCCTACCTGTCATGAACAATTTGCATGACATGTCTAAGGCGACTCGCATATCTG
TTGAAACACTTCGGTTGTTAATCTATACAGCTGATTTTCGCTATAGGATCTACACTGTAGAAAAGAAAGG
CCCAGAGAAGAGAATGAGAACCATTTACCAACCTTCTCGAGAACTTAAAGCCTTACAAGGATGGGTTCTA
CGTAACATTTTAGATAAACTGTCGTCATCTCCTTTTTCTATTGGATTTGAAAAGCACCAATCTATTTTGA
ATAATGCTACCCCGCATATTGGGGCAAACTTTATACTGAATATTGATTTGGAGGATTTTTTCCCAAGTTT
AACTGCTAACAAAGTTTTTGGAGTGTTCCATTCTCTTGGTTATAATCGACTAATATCTTCAGTTTTGACA
AAAATATGTTGTTATAAAAATCTGCTACCACAAGGTGCTCCATCATCACCTAAATTAGCTAATCTAATAT
GTTCTAAACTTGATTATCGTATTCAGGGTTATGCAGGTAGTCGGGGCTTGATATATACGAGATATGCCGA
TGATCTCACCTTATCTGCACAGTCTATGAAAAAGGTTGTTAAAGCACGTGATTTTTTATTTTCTATAATC
CCAAGTGAAGGATTGGTTATTAACTCAAAAAAAACTTGTATTAGTGGGCCTCGTAGTCAGAGGAAAGTTA
CAGGTTTAGTTATTTCACAAGAGAAAGTTGGGATAGGTAGAGAAAAATATAAAGAAATTAGAGCAAAGAT
ACATCATATATTTTGCGGTAAGTCTTCTGAGATAGAACACGTTAGGGGATGGTTGTCATTTATTTTAAGT
GTGGATTCAAAAAGCCATAGGAGATTAATAACTTATATTAGCAAATTAGAAAAAAAATATGGAAAGAACC
CTTTAAATAAAGCGAAGACCTAACATTTAACTATGATAAGATTCCGTATGCGCACCCTTAGCGAGAGGTT
TATCATTAAGGTCAACCTCTGGATGTTGTTTCGGCATCCTGCATTGAATCTGAGTTACTGTCTGTTTTCC
TGAATTCGGTTTTGCATGCCGAGCAGATTGAATTGATAGATTCTGGAGACTAACCATATGGCACGTTATT
TCCGTCGTCGCAAGTTCTGCCGTTTCAGAATTCAGGAAACCCGTTTTTTCTGACGTAAGGGTGCGCATAC
GGAATCTAGCGGCCGCACTCGAGCACCACCACCACCACCACTGAGATCCGGCTGCTAACAAAGCCCGAAA
GGAAGCTGAGTTGGCTGCTGCCACCGCTGAGCAATAACTAGCATAACCCCTTGGGGCCTCTAAACGGGTC
TTGAGGGGTTTTTTGCTGAAAGGAGGAACTATATCCGGAT
Features (pLannotate 1.2.2; 19 found; start..end, strand, type, name):
     12..440     +  rep_origin     f1 ori (sequence partly withheld): f1 bacteriophage origin of replication; arrow indicates direction of (+) strand synthesis
    493..597     +  promoter       AmpR promoter: bla
    598..1458    +  CDS            AmpR: β-lactamase; bla; confers resistance to ampicillin, carbenicillin, and related antibiotics
   1629..2217    +  rep_origin     ori: high-copy-number ColE1/pMB1/pBR322/pUC origin of replication
   2403..2542    -  misc_feature   bom: basis of mobility region from pBR322
   2644..2835    -  CDS            rop: Rop protein, which maintains plasmids at low copy number; rop
   2852..3232    +  CDS            YPB1_ECOLX: Protein predicted: Swiss-Prot protein existence level 4. From Escherichia coli.
   3304..3595    -  CDS            TcR (fragment): tetracycline efflux protein; tet; confers resistance to tetracycline
   3610..3631    -  protein_bind   CAP binding site: CAP binding activates transcription in the presence of cAMP. E. coli catabolite activator protein
   3644..4726    -  CDS            lacI: lac repressor; lacI; The lac repressor binds to the lac operator to inhibit transcription in E. coli. This inhibition can be relieved by adding lactose or isopropyl-β-D-thiogalactopyranoside (IPTG).
   4727..4804    -  promoter       lacI promoter: lacI
   4812..5091    -  CDS            TcR (fragment): tetracycline efflux protein; tet; confers resistance to tetracycline
   5113..5131    +  promoter       T7 promoter: promoter for bacteriophage T7 RNA polymerase
   5132..5156    +  protein_bind   lac operator: The lac repressor binds to the lac operator to inhibit transcription in E. coli. This inhibition can be relieved by adding lactose or isopropyl-β-D-thiogalactopyranoside (IPTG). lac repressor encoded by lacI
   5182..5204    +  RBS            RBS: efficient ribosome binding site from bacteriophage T7 gene 10 (Olins and Rangwala, 1989)
   5212..6171    +  CDS            RT86_ECOLX: Protein predicted: Swiss-Prot protein existence level 4. Participates in the synthesis of a msDNA (a branched RNA linked by a 2',5'-phosphodiester linkage to a single-stranded DNA) of unknown function. The retron transcript serves as primer and template to the reaction, and codes for the RT. From Escherichia coli.
   6455..6472    +  CDS            9xHis (fragment): 9xHis affinity tag
   6482..6531    +  CDS            SET1 (fragment): solubility-enhancement tag derived from T7 phage gene 10B
   6539..6586    +  terminator     T7 terminator: transcription terminator for bacteriophage T7 RNA polymerase
