[The description below was written by a language model from this plasmid's Addgene catalogue record and pLannotate feature annotations shown in this document.]
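Description:
pSLS.546 is a bacterial expression plasmid built on the pET-21(+) backbone for retron-based recombineering in E. coli. It is propagated through a ColE1/pMB1-type origin and selected with ampicillin via the β-lactamase gene. The catalogue lists it as high copy, although the annotation also shows the rop gene and the bom region carried over from pBR322, along with an f1 phage origin and residual tetracycline-resistance fragments typical of pET vectors. A lacI gene with its own promoter supplies lac repressor.

The payload sits under a T7 promoter with an adjacent lac operator, so transcription requires T7 RNA polymerase from the host and is relieved by IPTG. A T7 gene 10 ribosome binding site drives translation of the Eco1 (Ec86) retron reverse transcriptase, annotated as a roughly 960 bp coding sequence. According to the record, the insert also contains a recombineering retron ncRNA. It is not separately annotated in the feature table, and it presumably lies in the unannotated stretch between the RT coding sequence and the T7 terminator. The reverse transcriptase uses this ncRNA as both primer and template to produce multicopy single-stranded DNA in vivo. Here the reverse-transcribed region has been replaced with a donor encoding the priB G1069A change, so the resulting ssDNA can serve as an editing template. The short His-tag and gene 10-derived fragments near the terminator appear to be backbone remnants rather than functional fusions.

In this variant the a1/a2 complementary regions of the ncRNA are extended to 22 bp. It belongs to a set of constructs used to test how a1/a2 length affects editing of priB by retron recombineering.
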