Addgene plasmid #184963: pSLS.546
Purpose: Test effect of a1/a2 length on editing priB using retron recombineering
Depositing lab: Seth Shipman. Depositing organization: J. David Gladstone Institutes. Publication: Precise genome editing across kingdoms of life using retron-derived DNA. Lopez SC, Crawford KD, Lear SK, Bhattarai-Kline S, Shipman SL. Nat Chem Biol. 2022 Feb;18(2):199-206. doi: 10.1038/s41589-021-00927-y. Epub 2021 Dec 23. PubMed 34949838.
Backbone
  Vector backbone: pET-21(+)
  Vector type: Bacterial Expression
Growth in bacteria
  Bacterial resistance: Ampicillin, 100 μg/mL
  Growth temperature: 37°C
  Growth strain: DH5alpha
  Copy number: High Copy
Gene/Insert
  Gene/Insert name: Eco1 RT and recombineering ncRNA, priB G1069A, a1/a2 length: 22
  Species: E. coli
  Mutation: priB donor G1069A, a1/a2 length extended to 22 bp
  Promoter: T7/lac
  Cloning method: Unknown
Terms and licenses: Academic/Nonprofit Terms; Industry Terms: Not Available to Industry
How to cite: pSLS.546 was a gift from Seth Shipman (Addgene plasmid # 184963 ; http://n2t.net/addgene:184963 ; RRID:Addgene_184963)
